>Addgene plasmid #245527 | pMAL-c2X_MBP-LcgcN(C24S)-H6 | addgene full sequence | sequence record 492806 | Addgene NGS Result
CCGACACCATCGAATGGTGCAAAACCTTTCGCGGTATGGCATGATAGCGCCCGGAAGAGAGTCAATTCAG
GGTGGTGAATGTGAAACCAGTAACGTTATACGATGTCGCAGAGTATGCCGGTGTCTCTTATCAGACCGTT
TCCCGCGTGGTGAACCAGGCCAGCCACGTTTCTGCGAAAACGCGGGAAAAAGTGGAAGCGGCGATGGCGG
AGCTGAATTACATTCCCAACCGCGTGGCACAACAACTGGCGGGCAAACAGTCGTTGCTGATTGGCGTTGC
CACCTCCAGTCTGGCCCTGCACGCGCCGTCGCAAATTGTCGCGGCGATTAAATCTCGCGCCGATCAACTG
GGTGCCAGCGTGGTGGTGTCGATGGTAGAACGAAGCGGCGTCGAAGCCTGTAAAGCGGCGGTGCACAATC
TTCTCGCGCAACGCGTCAGTGGGCTGATCATTAACTATCCGCTGGATGACCAGGATGCCATTGCTGTGGA
AGCTGCCTGCACTAATGTTCCGGCGTTATTTCTTGATGTCTCTGACCAGACACCCATCAACAGTATTATT
TTCTCCCATGAAGACGGTACGCGACTGGGCGTGGAGCATCTGGTCGCATTGGGTCACCAGCAAATCGCGC
TGTTAGCGGGCCCATTAAGTTCTGTCTCGGCGCGTCTGCGTCTGGCTGGCTGGCATAAATATCTCACTCG
CAATCAAATTCAGCCGATAGCGGAACGGGAAGGCGACTGGAGTGCCATGTCCGGTTTTCAACAAACCATG
CAAATGCTGAATGAGGGCATCGTTCCCACTGCGATGCTGGTTGCCAACGATCAGATGGCGCTGGGCGCAA
TGCGCGCCATTACCGAGTCCGGGCTGCGCGTTGGTGCGGATATCTCGGTAGTGGGATACGACGATACCGA
AGACAGCTCATGTTATATCCCGCCGTTAACCACCATCAAACAGGATTTTCGCCTGCTGGGGCAAACCAGC
GTGGACCGCTTGCTGCAACTCTCTCAGGGCCAGGCGGTGAAGGGCAATCAGCTGTTGCCCGTCTCACTGG
TGAAAAGAAAAACCACCCTGGCGCCCAATACGCAAACCGCCTCTCCCCGCGCGTTGGCCGATTCATTAAT
GCAGCTGGCACGACAGGTTTCCCGACTGGAAAGCGGGCAGTGAGCGCAACGCAATTAATGTAAGTTAGCT
CACTCATTAGGCACAATTCTCATGTTTGACAGCTTATCATCGACTGCACGGTGCACCAATGCTTCTGGCG
TCAGGCAGCCATCGGAAGCTGTGGTATGGCTGTGCAGGTCGTAAATCACTGCATAATTCGTGTCGCTCAA
GGCGCACTCCCGTTCTGGATAATGTTTTTTGCGCCGACATCATAACGGTTCTGGCAAATATTCTGAAATG
AGCTGTTGACAATTAATCATCGGCTCGTATAATGTGTGGAATTGTGAGCGGATAACAATTTCACACAGGA
AACAGCCAGTCCGTTTAGGTGTTTTCACGAGCACTTCACCAACAAGGACCATAGATTATGAAAACTGAAG
AAGGTAAACTGGTAATCTGGATTAACGGCGATAAAGGCTATAACGGTCTCGCTGAAGTCGGTAAGAAATT
CGAGAAAGATACCGGAATTAAAGTCACCGTTGAGCATCCGGATAAACTGGAAGAGAAATTCCCACAGGTT
GCGGCAACTGGCGATGGCCCTGACATTATCTTCTGGGCACACGACCGCTTTGGTGGCTACGCTCAATCTG
GCCTGTTGGCTGAAATCACCCCGGACAAAGCGTTCCAGGACAAGCTGTATCCGTTTACCTGGGATGCCGT
ACGTTACAACGGCAAGCTGATTGCTTACCCGATCGCTATTGAAGCGTTATCGCTGATTTATAACAAAGAT
CTGCTGCCGAACCCGCCAAAAACCTGGGAAGAGATCCCGGCGCTGGATAAAGAACTGAAAGCGAAAGGTA
AGAGCGCGCTGATGTTCAACCTGCAAGAACCGTACTTCACCTGGCCGCTGATTGCTGCTGACGGGGGTTA
TGCGTTCAAGTATGAAAACGGCAAGTACGACATTAAAGACGTGGGCGTGGATAACGCTGGCGCGAAAGCG
GGTCTGACCTTCCTGGTTGACCTGATTAAAAACAAACACATGAATGCAGACACCGATTACTCCATCGCAG
AAGCTGCCTTTAATAAAGGCGAAACAGCGATGACCATCAACGGCCCGTGGGCATGGTCCAACATCGACAC
CAGCAAAGTGAATTATGGTGTAACGGTACTGCCGACCTTCAAGGGTCAACCATCCAAACCGTTCGTTGGC
GTGCTGAGCGCAGGTATTAACGCCGCCAGTCCGAACAAAGAGCTGGCAAAAGAGTTCCTCGAAAACTATC
TGCTGACTGATGAAGGTCTGGAAGCGGTTAATAAAGACAAACCGCTGGGTGCCGTAGCGCTGAAGTCTTA
CGAGGAAGAGTTGGCGAAAGATCCACGTATTGCCGCCACCATGGAAAACGCCCAGAAAGGTGAAATCATG
CCGAACATCCCGCAGATGTCCGCTTTCTGGTATGCCGTGCGTACTGCGGTGATCAACGCCGCCAGCGGTC
GTCAGACTGTCGATGAAGCCCTGAAAGACGCGCAGACTAATTCGAGCTCGAACAACAACAACAATAACAA
TAACAACAACCTCGGGATCGAGGGAAGGATTTCAGAATTCGATACCGATAGCGTGGACGCTGATACAATT
ATTAAGACGAACTACGGAGAGATGACTATCGAAAATTTGTTTAAGTCTAGTAGCATTAAAGGTCCGTCCT
GGGCAATCGACGATCAGGAATTTACCATTTATGACCAGATCCAAATTTTGACTTACGACCCAAAGACGAA
CGAGGAAATTTACCGTCCCTTCGAATATGTATATCGTCATAAGGTCTCTAAGCCTCGCTGGAAAATCATC
GACGAAAATGGGAACGAGATTATTTTAACGAACGACCACTCCGTTATGATTGAGCGCGATGGTAAACTTA
TTGAGGCGAAGCCGAGCGAAATCAACCCGGACACGGATATTCTGATTACTATTGGTGAGGGATCCCATCA
TCATCACCATCATTAAGCTTGGCACTGGCCGTCGTTTTACAACGTCGTGACTGGGAAAACCCTGGCGTTA
CCCAACTTAATCGCCTTGCAGCACATCCCCCTTTCGCCAGCTGGCGTAATAGCGAAGAGGCCCGCACCGA
TCGCCCTTCCCAACAGTTGCGCAGCCTGAATGGCGAATGGCAGCTTGGCTGTTTTGGCGGATGAGATAAG
ATTTTCAGCCTGATACAGATTAAATCAGAACGCAGAAGCGGTCTGATAAAACAGAATTTGCCTGGCGGCA
GTAGCGCGGTGGTCCCACCTGACCCCATGCCGAACTCAGAAGTGAAACGCCGTAGCGCCGATGGTAGTGT
GGGGTCTCCCCATGCGAGAGTAGGGAACTGCCAGGCATCAAATAAAACGAAAGGCTCAGTCGAAAGACTG
GGCCTTTCGTTTTATCTGTTGTTTGTCGGTGAACGCTCTCCTGAGTAGGACAAATCCGCCGGGAGCGGAT
TTGAACGTTGCGAAGCAACGGCCCGGAGGGTGGCGGGCAGGACGCCCGCCATAAACTGCCAGGCATCAAA
TTAAGCAGAAGGCCATCCTGACGGATGGCCTTTTTGCGTTTCTACAAACTCTTTTGTTTATTTTTCTAAA
TACATTCAAATATGTATCCGCTCATGAGACAATAACCCTGATAAATGCTTCAATAATATTGAAAAAGGAA
GAGTATGAGTATTCAACATTTCCGTGTCGCCCTTATTCCCTTTTTTGCGGCATTTTGCCTTCCTGTTTTT
GCTCACCCAGAAACGCTGGTGAAAGTAAAAGATGCTGAAGATCAGTTGGGTGCACGAGTGGGTTACATCG
AACTGGATCTCAACAGCGGTAAGATCCTTGAGAGTTTTCGCCCCGAAGAACGTTTCCCAATGATGAGCAC
TTTTAAAGTTCTGCTATGTGGCGCGGTATTATCCCGTGTTGACGCCGGGCAAGAGCAACTCGGTCGCCGC
ATACACTATTCTCAGAATGACTTGGTTGAGTACTCACCAGTCACAGAAAAGCATCTTACGGATGGCATGA
CAGTAAGAGAATTATGCAGTGCTGCCATAACCATGAGTGATAACACTGCGGCCAACTTACTTCTGACAAC
GATCGGAGGACCGAAGGAGCTAACCGCTTTTTTGCACAACATGGGGGATCATGTAACTCGCCTTGATCGT
TGGGAACCGGAGCTGAATGAAGCCATACCAAACGACGAGCGTGACACCACGATGCCTGTAGCAATGGCAA
CAACGTTGCGCAAACTATTAACTGGCGAACTACTTACTCTAGCTTCCCGGCAACAATTAATAGACTGGAT
GGAGGCGGATAAAGTTGCAGGACCACTTCTGCGCTCGGCCCTTCCGGCTGGCTGGTTTATTGCTGATAAA
TCTGGAGCCGGTGAGCGTGGGTCTCGCGGTATCATTGCAGCACTGGGGCCAGATGGTAAGCCCTCCCGTA
TCGTAGTTATCTACACGACGGGGAGTCAGGCAACTATGGATGAACGAAATAGACAGATCGCTGAGATAGG
TGCCTCACTGATTAAGCATTGGTAACTGTCAGACCAAGTTTACTCATATATACTTTAGATTGATT
[38 nt withheld, positions 4686-4723]
A
[37 nt withheld, positions 4725-4761]
ATTTTGTTAAAATTCGCGTTAAATTTTTGTTAAATCAGCTCATTTTTTAACCAATAGGCCGAAATCGGCA
AAATCCCTTATAAATCAAAAGAATAGCCCGAGATAGGGT
[37 nt withheld, positions 4871-4907]
AAAGAACGTGGACTCCAACGTCAAAGG
[141 nt withheld, positions 4935-5075]
G
[125 nt withheld, positions 5077-5201]
AAAGGATCTAGGTGAAGATCCTTTTTGATAATCTCATGACCAAAATCCCTTAACGTGAGTTTTCGTTCCA
CTGAGCGTCAGACCCCGTAGAAAAGATCAAAGGATCTTCTTGAGATCCTTTTTTTCTGCGCGTAATCTGC
TGCTTGCAAACAAAAAAACCACCGCTACCAGCGGTGGTTTGTTTGCCGGATCAAGAGCTACCAACTCTTT
TTCCGAAGGTAACTGGCTTCAGCAGAGCGCAGATACCAAATACTGTCCTTCTAGTGTAGCCGTAGTTAGG
CCACCACTTCAAGAACTCTGTAGCACCGCCTACATACCTCGCTCTGCTAATCCTGTTACCAGTGGCTGCT
GCCAGTGGCGATAAGTCGTGTCTTACCGGGTTGGACTCAAGACGATAGTTACCGGATAAGGCGCAGCGGT
CGGGCTGAACGGGGGGTTCGTGCACACAGCCCAGCTTGGAGCGAACGACCTACACCGAACTGAGATACCT
ACAGCGTGAGCTATGAGAAAGCGCCACGCTTCCCGAAGGGAGAAAGGCGGACAGGTATCCGGTAAGCGGC
AGGGTCGGAACAGGAGAGCGCACGAGGGAGCTTCCAGGGGGAAACGCCTGGTATCTTTATAGTCCTGTCG
GGTTTCGCCACCTCTGACTTGAGCGTCGATTTTTGTGATGCTCGTCAGGGGGGCGGAGCCTATGGAAAAA
CGCCAGCAACGCGGCCTTTTTACGGTTCCTGGCCTTTTGCTGGCCTTTTGCTCACATGTTCTTTCCTGCG
TTATCCCCTGATTCTGTGGATAACCGTATTACCGCCTTTGAGTGAGCTGATACCGCTCGCCGCAGCCGAA
CGACCGAGCGCAGCGAGTCAGTGAGCGAGGAAGCGGAAGAGCGCCTGATGCGGTATTTTCTCCTTACGCA
TCTGTGCGGTATTTCACACCGCATATGGTGCACTCTCAGTACAATCTGCTCTGATGCCGCATAGTTAAGC
CAGTATACACTCCGCTATCGCTACGTGACTGGGTCATGGCTGCGCCCCGACACCCGCCAACACCCGCTGA
CGCGCCCTGACGGGCTTGTCTGCTCCCGGCATCCGCTTACAGACAAGCTGTGACCGTCTCCGGGAGCTGC
ATGTGTCAGAGGTTTTCACCGTCATCACCGAAACGCGCGAGGCAGCTGCGGTAAAGCTCATCAGCGTGGT
CGTGCAGCGATTCACAGATGTCTGCCTGTTCATCCGCGTCCAGCTCGTTGAGTTTCTCCAGAAGCGTTAA
TGTCTGGCTTCTGATAAAGCGGGCCATGTTAAGGGCGGTTTTTTCCTGTTTGGTCACTGATGCCTCCGTG
TAAGGGGGATTTCTGTTCATGGGGGTAATGATACCGATGAAACGAGAGAGGATGCTCACGATACGGGTTA
CTGATGATGAACATGCCCGGTTACTGGAACGTTGTGAGGGTAAACAACTGGCGGTATGGATGCGGCGGGA
CCAGAGAAAAATCACTCAGGGTCAATGCCAGCGCTTCGTTAATACAGATGTAGGTGTTCCACAGGGTAGC
CAGCAGCATCCTGCGATGCAGATCCGGAACATAATGGTGCAGGGCGCTGACTTCCGCGTTTCCAGACTTT
ACGAAACACGGAAACCGAAGACCATTCATGTTGTTGCTCAGGTCGCAGACGTTTTGCAGCAGCAGTCGCT
TCACGTTCGCTCGCGTATCGGTGATTCATTCTGCTAACCAGTAAGGCAACCCCGCCAGCCTAGCCGGGTC
CTCAACGACAGGAGCACGATCATGCGCACCCGTGGCCAGGACCCAACGCTGCCCGAAATT
Features (pLannotate 1.2.2; 18 found; start..end, strand, type, name):
      3..80      +  promoter       lacIq promoter: lacI (mutant); In the lacIq allele, a single base change in the promoter boosts expression of the lacI gene about 10-fold.
     81..1163    +  CDS            lacI: lac repressor; lacI; The lac repressor binds to the lac operator to inhibit transcription in E. coli. This inhibition can be relieved by adding lactose or isopropyl-β-D-thiogalactopyranoside (IPTG).
   1176..1197    +  protein_bind   CAP binding site: CAP binding activates transcription in the presence of cAMP. E. coli catabolite activator protein
   1216..1233    +  promoter       tet promoter (fragment): E. coli promoter for tetracycline efflux protein gene
   1406..1434    +  promoter       tac promoter: strong E. coli promoter; hybrid between the trp and lac UV5 promoters
   1442..1458    +  protein_bind   lac operator: The lac repressor binds to the lac operator to inhibit transcription in E. coli. This inhibition can be relieved by adding lactose or isopropyl-β-D-thiogalactopyranoside (IPTG). lac repressor encoded by lacI
   1528..2628    +  CDS            MBP: maltose binding protein from E. coli; malE (mutated); This version of the gene does not encode a signal sequence, so MBP will remain in the cytosol.
   3103..3257    +  CDS            lacZα (fragment): LacZα fragment of β-galactosidase; lacZ fragment
   3350..3465    +  ncRNA          5S rRNA: Accession: RF00001 - 5S ribosomal RNA
   3469..3555    +  terminator     rrnB T1 terminator: Escherichia coli rrnB; transcription terminator T1 from the E. coli rrnB gene
   3647..3674    +  terminator     rrnB T2 terminator: transcription terminator T2 from the E. coli rrnB gene
   3693..3784    +  promoter       AmpR promoter: bla
   3785..4645    +  CDS            AmpR: β-lactamase; bla; confers resistance to ampicillin, carbenicillin, and related antibiotics
   4687..5200    -  rep_origin     M13 ori (sequence partly withheld): M13 bacteriophage origin of replication; arrow indicates direction of (+) strand synthesis
   5311..5899    +  rep_origin     ori: high-copy-number ColE1/pMB1/pBR322/pUC origin of replication
   6085..6225    -  misc_feature   bom: basis of mobility region from pBR322
   6327..6518    -  CDS            rop: Rop protein, which maintains plasmids at low copy number; rop
   6535..6915    +  CDS            YPB1_ECOLX: Protein predicted: Swiss-Prot protein existence level 4. From Escherichia coli.
