[The description below was written by a language model from this plasmid's Addgene catalogue record and pLannotate feature annotations shown in this document.]
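Description:
pMAL-c2X_MBP-LcgcN(C24S)-H6 is a bacterial expression plasmid of about 7.0 kb, built on the pMAL-c2X backbone for cytoplasmic production of a maltose binding protein fusion in E. coli. It is maintained through a ColE1/pMB1-type origin accompanied by the pBR322 bom region and the rop gene, consistent with the low copy number recorded for it. Selection is by ampicillin via the β-lactamase gene. An M13 phage origin is also present, which in principle allows single-stranded DNA rescue.

Expression is driven by the tac promoter with a downstream lac operator, and the plasmid carries its own lacI gene under the lacIq promoter, so transcription is repressed until IPTG is added. The malE coding sequence lacks a signal peptide, which keeps MBP in the cytosol. Between the retained EcoRI and HindIII sites lies a 360 bp insert encoding the N-terminal fragment of the LCGC14 PolB2 split intein, a sequence of metagenomic origin, carrying a C24S substitution and followed by a C-terminal hexahistidine tag. The automated annotation does not label this insert, which falls in the gap between the MBP coding region and the residual lacZα fragment. The rrnB T1 and T2 terminators close the transcription unit.

In this fusion MBP sits upstream of the intein fragment, in the position of an N-extein, with the His tag offering an affinity handle. The associated publication concerns an efficient, cysteine-less split intein applied to three-segment protein labelling, which suggests the protein serves as a protein trans-splicing partner for a complementary C-terminal intein fragment, although the record does not spell out the specific assay.
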