Addgene plasmid #245527: pMAL-c2X_MBP-LcgcN(C24S)-H6
Purpose: Maltose binding protein N-terminally fused to His-tagged N-terminal LCGC14 PolB2split intein fragment
Depositing lab: Henning Mootz. Depositing organization: Universität Münster. Publication: Three-Segment Protein Labeling Using a Highly Efficient and Cysteine-Less Split Intein Identified with Computational Prediction of Aggregation Properties. Humberg C, Kroger J, Pietrokovski S, Mootz HD. Angew Chem Int Ed Engl. 2025 Oct 23:e202515821. doi: 10.1002/anie.202515821. PubMed 41131872.
Backbone
  Vector backbone: pMAL-c2X
  Backbone size w/o insert (bp): 6645
  Total vector size (bp): 7014
  Vector type: Bacterial Expression
Growth in bacteria
  Bacterial resistance: Ampicillin, 100 μg/mL
  Growth temperature: 37°C
  Growth strain: DH5alpha
  Copy number: Low Copy
Gene/Insert
  Gene/Insert name: N-terminal Fragment of the LCGC14 Split Intein with C24S Mutation (alt name: LcgcN)
  Species: metagenomic
  Insert size (bp): 360
  Mutation: C24S within the N-terminal fragment of the LCGC14 intein
  GenBank ID: LAZR01010553.1
  Promoter: tac
  Tag / fusion protein: Maltose Binding Protein (MBP) (N terminal on insert); Hexahistidine Tag (C terminal on insert)
  Cloning method: Restriction Enzyme; 5′ cloning site EcoRI (not destroyed); 3′ cloning site HindIII (not destroyed)
  Sequencing primers: 5′ malE
Terms and licenses: Academic/Nonprofit Terms; Industry Terms: Not Available to Industry
How to cite: pMAL-c2X_MBP-LcgcN(C24S)-H6 was a gift from Henning Mootz (Addgene plasmid # 245527 ; http://n2t.net/addgene:245527 ; RRID:Addgene_245527)
